Addgene plasmid #41127: pOPINE-3C-CD4
Depositing lab: Ray Owens. Depositing organization: University of Oxford.
Backbone
  Vector backbone: ptriex2
  Backbone manufacturer: Merck
  Vector type: Mammalian Expression, Bacterial Expression, Insect Expression
Growth in bacteria
  Bacterial resistance: Ampicillin, 100 μg/mL
  Growth temperature: 37°C
  Growth strain: DH5alpha
  Copy number: Unknown
Gene/Insert
  Gene/Insert name: CD4
Terms and licenses: Academic/Nonprofit Terms; Industry Terms: Not Available to Industry
How to cite: pOPINE-3C-CD4 was a gift from Ray Owens (Addgene plasmid # 41127 ; http://n2t.net/addgene:41127 ; RRID:Addgene_41127)
