[The description below was written by a language model from this plasmid's Addgene catalogue record and pLannotate feature annotations shown in this document.]
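Description:
pOPINE-3C-CD4 is a 6.1 kb multi-host expression vector built on the Merck pTriEx2 backbone, designed so that a single plasmid can drive protein production in E. coli, insect cells and mammalian cells. It is maintained in bacteria through a high-copy ColE1/pUC-type origin and an ampicillin resistance gene (β-lactamase). Three promoter systems are stacked upstream of the cloning region. A CMV enhancer with the chicken β-actin promoter and a chimeric intron serves mammalian transcription. A T7 promoter with a lac operator allows IPTG-regulated expression in T7 polymerase-bearing E. coli. The baculovirus p10 promoter serves insect cells. Downstream are a rabbit β-globin polyadenylation signal and a T7 terminator. The whole cassette is flanked by baculovirus recombination regions (lef2/ORF603 on one side, ORF1629 on the other), which allow transfer into a baculovirus genome by homologous recombination to make recombinant virus. A single loxP site is also annotated next to the ORF1629 arm.

In the cloning region, the feature table shows a lac promoter/operator and lacZα fragment, which typically acts as a blue/white screening stuffer that is replaced when a gene of interest is inserted. Immediately after it lies a fragment matching rat Cd4, followed by a C-terminal polyhistidine tag. This arrangement suggests that inserted proteins are produced as C-terminal CD4-His fusions, useful for affinity purification or detection. The "3C" in the name implies a 3C protease cleavage site between the target and the fusion partner, but no such site is annotated in the table. The record does not say which CD4 domains are included, nor does it give a specific intended application.
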