Features (pLannotate 1.2.2; 24 found; start..end, strand, type, name):
      4..39      +  CDS            lef2 (fragment): baculovirus late expression factor 2
    181..1008    +  misc_recomb    baculovirus recombination region (lef2/ORF603): contains ORF603 and part of lef2
   1020..1078    +  misc_recomb    baculovirus recombination region (ORF603) (fragment): contains ORF603 and part of lef2
   1140..1443    +  enhancer       CMV enhancer: human cytomegalovirus immediate early enhancer
   1449..1726    +  promoter       chicken β-actin promoter: No description available
   1727..1862    +  intron         hybrid intron (fragment): hybrid between chicken β-actin (CBA) and minute virus of mice (MMV) introns (Gray et al., 2011)
   1951..2081    +  intron         chimeric intron (fragment): chimera between introns from chicken β-actin and rabbit β-globin
   2150..2168    +  promoter       T7 promoter: promoter for bacteriophage T7 RNA polymerase
   2169..2193    +  protein_bind   lac operator: The lac repressor binds to the lac operator to inhibit transcription in E. coli. This inhibition can be relieved by adding lactose or isopropyl-β-D-thiogalactopyranoside (IPTG). lac repressor encoded by lacI
   2209..2318    +  promoter       p10 promoter: baculovirus promoter for expression in insect cells
   2409..2430    +  protein_bind   CAP binding site: CAP binding activates transcription in the presence of cAMP. E. coli catabolite activator protein
   2445..2475    +  promoter       lac promoter: promoter for the E. coli lac operon
   2483..2499    +  protein_bind   lac operator: The lac repressor binds to the lac operator to inhibit transcription in E. coli. This inhibition can be relieved by adding lactose or isopropyl-β-D-thiogalactopyranoside (IPTG). lac repressor encoded by lacI
   2519..2692    +  CDS            lacZα: LacZα fragment of β-galactosidase; lacZ fragment
   2709..3287    +  CDS            Cd4 (fragment): CD4_RAT - Experimental evidence at protein level: Swiss-Prot protein existence level 1. Integral membrane glycoprotein that plays an essential role in the immune response and serves multiple functions in responses against both external and internal offenses. In T-cells, functions primarily as a coreceptor for MHC class II molecule:peptide complex. The antigens presented by class II peptides are derived from extracellular proteins while class I peptides are derived from cytosolic proteins. Interacts simultaneously with the T-cell receptor (TCR) and the MHC class II presented by antigen presenti
   3288..3305    +  CDS            7xHis (fragment): 6xHis affinity tag
   3317..3385    +  CDS            HBB (fragment): HBB_PONPY - Experimental evidence at transcript level: Swiss-Prot protein existence level 2. Involved in oxygen transport from the lung to the various peripheral tissues. From Pongo pygmaeus (Bornean orangutan).
   3460..3515    +  polyA_signal   β-globin poly(A) signal: rabbit β-globin polyadenylation signal (Gil and Proudfoot, 1987)
   3603..3650    +  terminator     T7 terminator: transcription terminator for bacteriophage T7 RNA polymerase
   3663..4368    +  misc_recomb    baculovirus recombination region (ORF1629): contains part of ORF1629
   4377..4410    +  protein_bind   loxP: Cre-mediated recombination occurs in the 8-bp core sequence (GCATACAT). Cre recombinase
   4578..5165    -  rep_origin     ori: high-copy-number ColE1/pMB1/pBR322/pUC origin of replication
   5178..6038    -  CDS            AmpR: β-lactamase; bla; confers resistance to ampicillin, carbenicillin, and related antibiotics
   6039..6090    -  promoter       AmpR promoter (fragment): bla
>Addgene plasmid #41127 | pOPINE-3C-CD4 | depositor full sequence | sequence record 54705 | pOPINE-3C-CD4 sequence 6100 bps
TCCTGCATCTTTTAATCAAATCCCAAGATGTGTATAAACGCGCCGGTATGTACAGGAAGAGGTTTATACT
AAACTGTTACATTGCAAACGTGGTTTCGTGTGCCAAGTGTGAAAACCGATGTTTAATCAAGGCTCTGACG
CATTTCTACAACCACGACTCCAAGTGTGTGGGTGAAGTCATGCATCTTTTAATCAAATCCCAAGATGTGT
ATAAACCACCAAACTGCCAAAAAATGAAAACTGTCGACAAGCTCTGTCCGTTTGCTGGCAACTGCAAGGG
TCTCAATCCTATTTGTAATTATTGAATAATAAAACAATTATAAATGTCAAATTTGTTTTTTATTAACGAT
ACAAACCAAACGCAACAAGAACATTTGTAGTATTATCTATAATTGAAAACGCGTAGTTATAATCGCTGAG
GTAATATTTAAAATCATTTTCAAATGATTCACAGTTAATTTGCGACAATATAATTTTATTTTCACATAAA
CTAGACGCCTTGTCGTCTTCTTCTTCGTATTCCTTCTCTTTTTCATTTTTCTCTTCATAAAAATTAACAT
AGTTATTATCGTATCCATATATGTATCTATCGTATAGAGTAAATTTTTTGTTGTCATAAATATATATGTC
TTTTTTAATGGGGTGTATAGTACCGCTGCGCATAGTTTTTCTGTAATTTACAACAGTGCTATTTTCTGGT
AGTTCTTCGGAGTGTGTTGCTTTAATTATTAAATTTATATAATCAATGAATTTGGGATCGTCGGTTTTGT
ACAATATGTTGCCGGCATAGTACGCAGCTTCTTCTAGTTCAATTACACCATTTTTTAGCAGCACCGGATT
AACATAACTTTCCAAAATGTTGTACGAACCGTTAAACAAAAACAGTTCACCTCCCTTTTCTATACTATTG
TCTGCGAGCAGTTGTTTGTTGTTAAAAATAACAGCCATTGTAATGAGACGCACAAACTAATATCACAAAC
TGGAAATGTCTATCAATATATAGTTGCTGATGGCCGGCCGTAATGAGACGCACAAACTAATATCACAAAC
TGGAAATGTCTATCAATATATAGTTGCTCTAGTTATTAATAGTAATCAATTACGGGGTCATTAGTTCATA
GCCCATATATGGAGTTCCGCGTTACATAACTTACGGTAAATGGCCCGCCTGGCTGACCGCCCAACGACCC
CCGCCCATTGACGTCAATAATGACGTATGTTCCCATAGTAACGCCAATAGGGACTTTCCATTGACGTCAA
TGGGTGGAGTATTTACGGTAAACTGCCCACTTGGCAGTACATCAAGTGTATCATATGCCAAGTACGCCCC
CTATTGACGTCAATGACGGTAAATGGCCCGCCTGGCATTATGCCCAGTACATGACCTTATGGGACTTTCC
TACTTGGCAGTACATCTACGTATTAGTCATCGCTATTACCATGCATGGTCGAGGTGAGCCCCACGTTCTG
CTTCACTCTCCCCATCTCCCCCCCCTCCCCACCCCCAATTTTGTATTTATTTATTTTTTAATTATTTTGT
GCAGCGATGGGGGCGGGGGGGGGGGGGGGGCGCGCGCCAGGCGGGGCGGGGCGGGGCGAGGGGCGGGGCG
GGGCGAGGCGGAGAGGTGCGGCGGCAGCCAATCAGAGCGGCGCGCTCCGAAAGTTTCCTTTTATGGCGAG
GCGGCGGCGGCGGCGGCCCTATAAAAAGCGAAGCGCGCGGCGGGCGGGAGTCGCTGCGCGCTGCCTTCGC
CCCGTGCCCCGCTCCGCCGCCGCCTCGCGCCGCCCGCCCCGGCTCTGACTGACCGCGTTACTCCCACAGG
TGAGCGGGCGGGACGGCCCTTCTCCTTCGGGCTGTAATTAGCGCTTGGTTTAATGACGGCTTGTTTCTTT
TCTGTGGCTGCGTGAAAGCCTTGAGGGGCTCCGGGAGGGCCCTTTGTGCGGGGGGAGCGGCTCGGGGCTG
TCCGCGGGGGGACGGCTGCCTTCGGGGGGGACGGGGCAGGGCGGGGTTCGGCTTCTGGCGTGTGACCGGC
GGCTCTAGAGCCTCTGCTAACCATGTTCATGCCTTCTTCTTTTTCCTACAGCTCCTGGGCAACGTGCTGG
TTATTGTGCTGTCTCATCATTTTGGCAAAGAATTGGATCGGACCGAAATTAATACGACTCACTATAGGGG
AATTGTGAGCGGATAACAATTCCCCGGAGTTAATCCGGGACCTTTAATTCAACCCAACACAATATATTAT
AGTTAAATAAGAATTATTATCAAATCATTTGTATATTAATTAAAATACTATACTGTAAATTACATTTTAT
TTACAATCAAAGGAGATATACCATGGCACACCATCACCACCATCACAGCAGCGGTACCGTCGACCCGACT
GGAAAGCGGGCAGTGAGCGCAACGCAATTAATGTGAGTTAGCTCACTCATTAGGCACCCCAGGCTTTACA
CTTTATGCTTCCGGCTCGTATGTTGTGTGGAATTGTGAGCGGATAACAATTTCACACAGGAAACAGCTAT
GACCATGATTACGGATTCACTGGCCGTCGTTTTACAACGTCGTGACTGGGAAAACCCTGGCGTTACCCAA
CTTAATCGCCTTGCAGCACATCCCCCTTTCGCCAGCTGGCGTAATAGCGAAGAGGCCCGCACCGATCGCC
CTTCCCAACAGTTGCGCAGCCTGAATGGCGAATGGCGCCAAGCTGTTTAAACTGGAAGTTCTGTTTCAGG
GCCCGACATCCATCACGGCCTATAAGAGTGAGGGGGAGTCAGCGGAGTTCTCCTTCCCACTCAACCTTGG
AGAGGAAAGCCTGCAGGGAGAGTTGAGATGGAAGGCAGAGAAGGCTCCTTCTTCCCAGTCCTGGATCACC
TTCTCCCTAAAGAACCAAAAGGTGTCTGTGCAGAAGTCTACTAGCAACCCCAAGTTCCAGCTGTCCGAAA
CGCTCCCACTCACCCTTCAGATACCCCAGGTCTCCCTTCAGTTTGCTGGTTCTGGCAACCTGACCCTGAC
TCTGGACAGAGGGATACTGTATCAGGAAGTGAACCTGGTGGTGATGAAAGTGACTCAGCCCGACAGCAAC
ACTTTGACCTGTGAGGTGATGGGACCCACCTCACCCAAGATGAGACTGATCTTGAAGCAGGAGAATCAGG
AGGCCAGGGTCTCCAGGCAGGAGAAAGTGATTCAAGTGCAGGCCCCTGAAGCAGGGGTGTGGCAATGTCT
ACTGAGTGAAGGTGAAGAGGTCAAGATGGACTCCAAGATCCAGGTTTTATCCAAAGGGTTGAATAAACAT
CACCATCACCATCACTAAGTGATTAACCTCAGGTGCAGGCTGCCTATCAGAAGGTGGTGGCTGGTGTGGC
CAATGCCCTGGCTCACAAATACCACTGAGATCGATCTTTTTCCCTCTGCCAAAAATTATGGGGACATCAT
GAAGCCCCTTGAGCATCTGACTTCTGGCTAATAAAGGAAATTTATTTTCATTGCAATAGTGTGTTGGAAT
TTTTTGTGTCTCTCACTCGGAAGGACATATGGGAGGGCAAATCATTTAAAACATCAGAATGAGTATTTGG
TTTAGAGTTTGGCAACATATGCCCATATGTAACTAGCATAACCCCTTGGGGCCTCTAAACGGGTCTTGAG
GGGTTTTTTGCTGAAAGCATGCGGAGGAAATTCTCCTTGAAGTTTCCCTGGTGTTCAAAGTAAAGGAGTT
TGCACCAGACGCACCTCTGTTCACTGGTCCGGCGTATTAAAACACGATACATTGTTATTAGTACATTTAT
TAAGCGCTAGATTCTGTGCGTTGTTGATTTACAGACAATTGTTGTACGTATTTTAATAATTCATTAAATT
TATAATCTTTAGGGTGGTATGTTAGAGCGAAAATCAAATGATTTTCAGCGTCTTTATATCTGAATTTAAA
TATTAAATCCTCAATAGATTTGTAAAATAGGTTTCGATTAGTTTCAAACAAGGGTTGTTTTTCCGAACCG
ATGGCTGGACTATCTAATGGATTTTCGCTCAACGCCACAAAACTTGCCAAATCTTGTAGCAGCAATCTAG
CTTTGTCGATATTCGTTTGTGTTTTGTTTTGTAATAAAGGTTCGACGTCGTTCAAAATATTATGCGCTTT
TGTATTTCTTTCATCACTGTCGTTAGTGTACAATTGACTCGACGTAAACACGTTAAATAGAGCTTGGACA
TATTTAACATCGGGCGTGTTAGCTTTATTAGGCCGATTATCGTCGTCGTCCCAACCCTCGTCGTTAGAAG
TTGCTTCCGAAGACGATTTTGCCATAGCCACACGACGCCTATTAATTGTGTCGGCTAACACGTCCGCGAT
CAAATTTGTAGTTGAGCTTTTTGGAATTGCGATCGCATAACTTCGTATAGCATACATTATACGAAGTTAT
AAGCTCGGAACGCTGCGCTCGGTCGTTCGGCTGCGGCGAGCGGTATCAGCTCACTCAAAGGCGGTAATAC
GGTTATCCACAGAATCAGGGGATAACGCAGGAAAGAACATGTGAGCAAAAGGCCAGCAAAAGGCCAGGAA
CCGTAAAAAGGCCGCGTTGCTGGCGTTTTTCCATAGGCTCCGCCCCCTGACGAGCATCACAAAAATCGAC
GCTCAAGTCAGAGGTGGCGAAACCCGACAGGACTATAAAGATACCAGGCGTTTCCCCCTGGAAGCTCCCT
CGTGCGCTCTCCTGTTCCGACCCTGCCGCTTACCGGATACCTGTCCGCCTTTCTCCCTTCGGGAAGCGTG
GCGCTTTCTCAATGCTCACGCTGTAGGTATCTCAGTTCGGTGTAGGTCGTTCGCTCCAAGCTGGGCTGTG
TGCACGAACCCCCCGTTCAGCCCGACCGCTGCGCCTTATCCGGTAACTATCGTCTTGAGTCCAACCCGGT
AAGACACGACTTATCGCCACTGGCAGCAGCCACTGGTAACAGGATTAGCAGAGCGAGGTATGTAGGCGGT
GCTACAGAGTTCTTGAAGTGGTGGCCTAACTACGGCTACACTAGAAGAACAGTATTTGGTATCTGCGCTC
TGCTGAAGCCAGTTACCTTCGGAAAAAGAGTTGGTAGCTCTTGATCCGGCAAACAAACCACCGCTGGTAG
CGGTGGTTTTTTTGTTTGCAAGCAGCAGATTACGCGCAGAAAAAAAGGATCTCAAGAAGATCCTTTGTTA
CCAATGCTTAATCAGTGAGGCACCTATCTCAGCGATCTGTCTATTTCGTTCATCCATAGTTGCCTGACTC
CCCGTCGTGTAGATAACTACGATACGGGAGGGCTTACCATCTGGCCCCAGTGCTGCAATGATACCGCGAG
ACCCACGCTCACCGGCTCCAGATTTATCAGCAATAAACCAGCCAGCCGGAAGGGCCGAGCGCAGAAGTGG
TCCTGCAACTTTATCCGCCTCCATCCAGTCTATTAATTGTTGCCGGGAAGCTAGAGTAAGTAGTTCGCCA
GTTAATAGTTTGCGCAACGTTGTTGCCATTGCTACAGGCATCGTGGTGTCACGCTCGTCGTTTGGTATGG
CTTCATTCAGCTCCGGTTCCCAACGATCAAGGCGAGTTACATGATCCCCCATGTTGTGCAAAAAAGCGGT
TAGCTCCTTCGGTCCTCCGATCGTTGTCAGAAGTAAGTTGGCCGCAGTGTTATCACTCATGGTTATGGCA
GCACTGCATAATTCTCTTACTGTCATGCCATCCGTAAGATGCTTTTCTGTGACTGGTGAGTACTCAACCA
AGTCATTCTGAGAATAGTGTATGCGGCGACCGAGTTGCTCTTGCCCGGCGTCAATACGGGATAATACCGC
GCCACATAGCAGAACTTTAAAAGTGCTCATCATTGGAAAACGTTCTTCGGGGCGAAAACTCTCAAGGATC
TTACCGCTGTTGAGATCCAGTTCGATGTAACCCACTCGTGCACCCAACTGATCTTCAGCATCTTTTACTT
TCACCAGCGTTTCTGGGTGAGCAAAAACAGGAAGGCAAAATGCCGCAAAAAAGGGAATAAGGGCGACACG
GAAATGTTGAATACTCATACTCTTCCTTTTTCAATATTATTGAAGCATTTATCAGGGTTATTGTCTCATG
TCCGCGCGTT
