>Addgene plasmid #41127 | pOPINE-3C-CD4 | addgene partial sequence | sequence record 62303 | Baculovirs_rev 5'-acttcaaggagaatttcc-3'
TTAGAGGCCCCAAGGGGTTATGCTAGTTACATATGGGCATATGTTGCCAAACTCTAAACCAAATACTCAT
TCTGATGTTTTAAATGATTTGCCCTCCCATATGTCCTTCCGAGTGAGAGACACAAAAAATTCCAACACAC
TATTGCAATGAAAATAAATTTCCTTTATTAGCCAGAAGTCAGATGCTCAAGGGGCTTCATGATGTCCCCA
TAATTTTTGGCAGAGGGAAAAAGATCGATCTCAGTGGTATTTGTGAGCCAGGGCATTGGCCACACCAGCC
ACCACCTTCTGATAGGCAGCCTGCACCTGAGGTTAATCACTTAGTGATGGTGATGGTGATGTTTATTCAA
CCCTTTGGATAAAACCTGGATCTTGGAGTCCATCTTGACCTCTTCACCTTCACTCAGTAGACATTGCCAC
ACCCCTGCTTCAGGGGCCTGCACTTGAATCACTTTCTCCTGCCTGGAGACCCTGGCCTCCTGATTCTCCT
GCTTCAAGATCAGTCTCATCTTGGGTGAGGTGGGTCCCATCACCTCACAGGTCAAAGTGTTGCTGTCGGG
CTGAGTCACTTTCATCACCACCAGGTTCACTTCCTGATACAGTATCCCTCTGTCCAGAGTCAGGGTCAGG
TTGCCAGAACCAGCAAACTGAAGGGAGACCTGGGGTATCTGAAGGGTGAGTGGGAGCGTTTCGGACAGCT
GGAACTTGGGGTTGCTAGTAGACTTCTGCACAGACACCTTTTGGTTCTTTAGGGAGAAGGTGATCCAG
